Addgene plasmid #163522: katushka-FMDV-P2A-pTRIP
Purpose: Used to construct lentivirus to express katushka in mammalian cells with option for a second insert
Depositing lab: Thomas Weber. Depositing organization: Icahn School of Medicine at Mount Sinai.
Backbone
  Vector backbone: pTRIP-Puro-2A
  Backbone manufacturer: Addgene
  Modifications to backbone: Multiple cloning sites added
  Vector type: Mammalian Expression, Bacterial Expression, Lentiviral
  Selectable markers: Puromycin
Growth in bacteria
  Bacterial resistance: Ampicillin, 100 μg/mL
  Growth temperature: 37°C
  Growth strain: NEB Stable
  Copy number: High Copy
Gene/Insert
  Gene/Insert name: stopless Katushka-P2A (alt name: TurboFP635-P2A)
  Species: Synthetic
  Insert size (bp): 840
  Cloning method: Restriction Enzyme; 5′ cloning site Xba1 (unknown if destroyed); 3′ cloning site BamH1 (unknown if destroyed)
  Sequencing primers: 5′ TCAGATCGCCTGGAGACGCCATCC
Terms and licenses: Academic/Nonprofit Terms; Industry Terms: Not Available to Industry
Depositor comments: Cloned by Ananda Mookerjee and Thomas Weber
How to cite: katushka-FMDV-P2A-pTRIP was a gift from Thomas Weber (Addgene plasmid # 163522 ; http://n2t.net/addgene:163522 ; RRID:Addgene_163522)
