[The description below was written by a language model from this plasmid's Addgene catalogue record and pLannotate feature annotations shown in this document.]
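Description:
katushka-FMDV-P2A-pTRIP is an HIV-1-derived lentiviral transfer plasmid built on the pTRIP-Puro-2A backbone, modified by the addition of multiple cloning sites. It is propagated in E. coli through a high-copy ColE1/pUC-type origin with ampicillin resistance (AmpR). The 12.3 kb sequence also carries leftover backbone material outside the viral cassette, including fragments of TcR, rop and bom, and an SV40 promoter–gpt–SV40 small t intron/poly(A) unit. These appear to be legacy elements rather than part of the intended payload.

The viral portion runs from a truncated 5' LTR through the Ψ packaging signal, a gag fragment, the RRE for Rev-dependent nuclear export, and the cPPT/CTS, which aids nuclear import of the reverse-transcribed genome. It ends with a self-inactivating ΔU3 3' LTR. Within it, the CMV enhancer/promoter drives the insert, a far-red fluorescent protein Katushka (TurboFP635; annotated by sequence match as Katushka2S) lacking its stop codon and fused to a 2A self-cleaving peptide. The catalogue lists this as an 840 bp synthetic insert cloned between XbaI and BamHI. The 2A element itself is not annotated in the feature table, and the name mixes "FMDV" with "P2A", so its exact origin is not resolved by the record.

The stopless design lets a second open reading frame be cloned in frame downstream, so that both proteins are produced from a single CMV transcript with Katushka reporting expression. A separate mouse PGK promoter drives puromycin N-acetyltransferase for selecting transduced cells, followed by a WPRE to enhance transcript expression. The stated use is production of lentivirus for expressing Katushka in mammalian cells, optionally with a second insert.
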