Features (pLannotate 1.2.2; 33 found; start..end, strand, type, name):
    377..634     +  LTR            5' LTR (truncated): truncated 5' long terminal repeat (LTR) from HIV-1
    681..806     +  misc_feature   HIV-1 Ψ: packaging signal of human immunodeficiency virus type 1
    790..1153    +  CDS            HIV-1 gag (fragment): gag protein from human immunodeficiency virus 1; gag
   1299..1532    +  misc_feature   RRE: The Rev response element (RRE) of HIV-1 allows for Rev-dependent mRNA export from the nucleus to the cytoplasm.
   1909..2009    +  CDS            Rev (fragment): human immunodeficiency virus 1 (HIV-1) Rev protein; rev; enhances nuclear export of unspliced and incompletely spliced viral mRNAs
   2054..2171    +  misc_feature   cPPT/CTS: central polypurine tract and central termination sequence of HIV-1
   2230..2533    +  enhancer       CMV enhancer: human cytomegalovirus immediate early enhancer
   2534..2737    +  promoter       CMV promoter: human cytomegalovirus (CMV) immediate early promoter
   2851..3555    +  CDS            Katushka2S: Katushka2S is a basic (constitutively fluorescent) red fluorescent protein published in 2015, derived from Entacmaea quadricolor. It is reported to be a very rapidly-maturing dimer with moderate acid sensitivity.
   3709..4208    +  promoter       PGK promoter: mouse phosphoglycerate kinase 1 promoter
   4229..4828    +  CDS            PuroR: puromycin N-acetyltransferase; pac from Streptomyces alboniger; confers resistance to puromycin
   4842..5430    +  misc_feature   WPRE: woodchuck hepatitis virus posttranscriptional regulatory element
   5447..5635    +  CDS            nef (fragment): NEF_HV1Z2 - Experimental evidence at protein level: Swiss-Prot protein existence level 1. Extracellular Nef protein targets CD4(+) T-lymphocytes for apoptosis by interacting with CXCR4 surface receptors. From Human immunodeficiency virus type 1 group M subtype D (isolate Z2/CDC-Z34) (HIV-1).
   5637..5668    +  LTR            3' LTR (ΔU3) (fragment): self-inactivating 3' long terminal repeat (LTR) from HIV-1
   5716..5896    +  LTR            5' LTR (truncated): truncated 5' long terminal repeat (LTR) from HIV-1
   6858..6956    -  CDS            TBC1D5 (fragment): TBCD5_HUMAN - Also known as KIAA0210. Experimental evidence at protein level: Swiss-Prot protein existence level 1. May act as a GTPase-activating protein (GAP) for Rab family protein(s). May act as a GAP for RAB7A. Can displace RAB7A and retromer CSC subcomplex from the endosomal membrane to the cytosol; at least retromer displacement seems to require its catalytic activity (PubMed:19531583, PubMed:20923837). Required for retrograde transport of cargo proteins from endosomes to the trans-Golgi network (TGN); the function seems to require its catalytic activity. Involved in regulation of autop
   7362..7641    +  CDS            TcR (fragment): tetracycline efflux protein; tet; confers resistance to tetracycline
   7642..7690    -  misc_feature   bom (fragment): basis of mobility region from pBR322
   7792..7827    -  CDS            rop (fragment): Rop protein, which maintains plasmids at low copy number; rop
   7922..8026    +  promoter       AmpR promoter: bla
   8027..8887    +  CDS            AmpR: β-lactamase; bla; confers resistance to ampicillin, carbenicillin, and related antibiotics
   9058..9646    +  rep_origin     ori: high-copy-number ColE1/pMB1/pBR322/pUC origin of replication
   9829..9885    +  CDS            lacI (fragment): lac repressor; lacI; The lac repressor binds to the lac operator to inhibit transcription in E. coli. This inhibition can be relieved by adding lactose or isopropyl-β-D-thiogalactopyranoside (IPTG).
   9892..10221   +  promoter       SV40 promoter: SV40 enhancer and early promoter
  10421..10540   +  CDS            gpt (fragment): XGPT_ECOLI - Also known as gpp, gxu. Experimental evidence at protein level: Swiss-Prot protein existence level 1. Purine salvage pathway enzyme that catalyzes the transfer of the ribosyl-5-phosphate group from 5-phospho-alpha-D-ribose 1- diphosphate (PRPP) to the N9 position of the 6-oxopurines guanine and xanthine to form the corresponding ribonucleotides GMP (guanosine 5'- monophosphate) and XMP (xanthosine 5'-monophosphate), with the release of PPi. To a lesser extent, also acts on hypoxanthine (PubMed:9100006, PubMed:3886014). Does not ribophosphorylate adenine (PubMed:3886014). From Esch
  10540..10875   +  CDS            gpt (fragment): XGPT_ECOLI - Also known as gpp, gxu. Experimental evidence at protein level: Swiss-Prot protein existence level 1. Purine salvage pathway enzyme that catalyzes the transfer of the ribosyl-5-phosphate group from 5-phospho-alpha-D-ribose 1- diphosphate (PRPP) to the N9 position of the 6-oxopurines guanine and xanthine to form the corresponding ribonucleotides GMP (guanosine 5'- monophosphate) and XMP (xanthosine 5'-monophosphate), with the release of PPi. To a lesser extent, also acts on hypoxanthine (PubMed:9100006, PubMed:3886014). Does not ribophosphorylate adenine (PubMed:3886014). From Esch
  10970..11275   +  CDS            frsA (fragment): FRSA_ECOLI - Also known as yafA. Experimental evidence at protein level: Swiss-Prot protein existence level 1. Catalyzes the hydrolysis of esters (PubMed:15808744). Displays esterase activity toward pNP-butyrate (PubMed:15808744). May stimulate mixed-acid fermentation by acting as a fermentation/respiration switch that down-regulates respiration and up- regulates fermentation rates (PubMed:15169777). From Escherichia coli (strain K12).
  11279..11353   +  CDS            small t antigen (fragment): SV40 (simian virus 40) small t antigen
  11355..11420   +  intron         small t intron: SV40 (simian virus 40) small t antigen intron
  11550..11570   +  CDS            SV40 NLS: nuclear localization signal of SV40 (simian virus 40) large T antigen
  11889..11972   +  CDS            large T antigen (fragment): large T antigen from SV40 (simian virus 40)
  11995..12129   +  polyA_signal   SV40 poly(A) signal: SV40 polyadenylation signal
  12296..329     +  CDS            nef (fragment) (across the origin): NEF_HV1BR - Experimental evidence at protein level: Swiss-Prot protein existence level 1. Extracellular Nef protein targets CD4(+) T-lymphocytes for apoptosis by interacting with CXCR4 surface receptors (PubMed:14990729). From Human immunodeficiency virus type 1 group M subtype B (isolate BRU/LAI) (HIV-1).
>Addgene plasmid #163522 | katushka-FMDV-P2A-pTRIP | addgene full sequence | sequence record 321575 | Addgene NGS Result
TGGAAGGGCTAATTCACTCCCAAAGAAGACAAGATATCCTTGATCTGTGGATCTACCACACACAAGGCTA
CTTCCCTGATTAGCAGAACTACACACCAGGGCCAGGGGTCAGATATCCACTGACCTTTGGATGGTGCTAC
AAGCTAGTACCAGTTGAGCCAGATAAGGTAGAAGAGGCCAATAAAGGAGAGAACACCAGCTTGTTACACC
CTGTGAGCCTGCATGGGATGGATGACCCGGAGAGAGAAGTGTTAGAGTGGAGGTTTGACAGCCGCCTAGC
ATTTCATCACGTGGCCCGAGAGCTGCATCCGGAGTACTTCAAGAACTGCTGATATCGAGCTTGCTACAAG
GGACTTTCCGCTGGGGACTTTCCAGGGAGGCGTGGCCTGGGCGGGACTGGGGAGTGGCGAGCCCTCAGAT
CCTGCATATAAGCAGCTGCTTTTTGCCTGTACTGGGTCTCTCTGGTTAGACCAGATCTGAGCCTGGGAGC
TCTCTGGCTAACTAGGGAACCCACTGCTTAAGCCTCAATAAAGCTTGCCTTGAGTGCTTCAAGTAGTGTG
TGCCCGTCTGTTGTGTGACTCTGGTAACTAGAGATCCCTCAGACCCTTTTAGTCAGTGTGGAAAATCTCT
AGCAGTGGCGCCCGAACAGGGACTTGAAAGCGAAAGGGAAACCAGAGGAGCTCTCTCGACGCAGGACTCG
GCTTGCTGAAGCGCGCACGGCAAGAGGCGAGGGGCGGCGACTGGTGAGTACGCCAAAAATTTTGACTAGC
GGAGGCTAGAAGGAGAGAGATGGGTGCGAGAGCGTCAGTATTAAGCGGGGGAGAATTAGATCGCGATGGG
AAAAAATTCGGTTAAGGCCAGGGGGAAAGAAAAAATATAAATTAAAACATATAGTATGGGCAAGCAGGGA
GCTAGAACGATTCGCAGTTAATCCTGGCCTGTTAGAAACATCAGAAGGCTGTAGACAAATACTGGGACAG
CTACAACCATCCCTTCAGACAGGATCAGAAGAACTTAGATCATTATATAATACAGTAGCAACCCTCTATT
GTGTGCATCAAAGGATAGAGATAAAAGACACCAAGGAAGCTTTAGACAAGATAGAGGAAGAGCAAAACAA
AAGTAAGACCACCGCACAGCAAGCGGCCGCTGATCTTCAGACCTGGAGGAGGAGATATGAGGGACAATTG
GAGAAGTGAATTATATAAATATAAAGTAGTAAAAATTGAACCATTAGGAGTAGCACCCACCAAGGCAAAG
AGAAGAGTGGTGCAGAGAGAAAAAAGAGCAGTGGGAATAGGAGCTTTGTTCCTTGGGTTCTTGGGAGCAG
CAGGAAGCACTATGGGCGCAGCGTCAATGACGCTGACGGTACAGGCCAGACAATTATTGTCTGGTATAGT
GCAGCAGCAGAACAATTTGCTGAGGGCTATTGAGGCGCAACAGCATCTGTTGCAACTCACAGTCTGGGGC
ATCAAGCAGCTCCAGGCAAGAATCCTGGCTGTGGAAAGATACCTAAAGGATCAACAGCTCCTGGGGATTT
GGGGTTGCTCTGGAAAACTCATTTGCACCACTGCTGTGCCTTGGAATGCTAGTTGGAGTAATAAATCTCT
GGAACAGATTTGGAATCACACGACCTGGATGGAGTGGGACAGAGAAATTAACAATTACACAAGCTTAATA
CACTCCTTAATTGAAGAATCGCAAAACCAGCAAGAAAAGAATGAACAAGAATTATTGGAATTAGATAAAT
GGGCAAGTTTGTGGAATTGGTTTAACATAACAAATTGGCTGTGGTATATAAAATTATTCATAATGATAGT
AGGAGGCTTGGTAGGTTTAAGAATAGTTTTTGCTGTACTTTCTATAGTGAATAGAGTTAGGCAGGGATAT
TCACCATTATCGTTTCAGACCCACCTCCCAACCCCGAGGGGACCCGACAGGCCCGAAGGAATAGAAGAAG
AAGGTGGAGAGAGAGACAGAGACAGATCCATTCGATTAGTGAACGGATCTCGACGGTATCGCCGAATTCA
CAAATGGCAGTATTCATCCACAATTTTAAAAGAAAAGGGGGGATTGGGGGGTACAGTGCAGGGGAAAGAA
TAGTAGACATAATAGCAACAGACATACAAACTAAAGAATTACAAAAACAAATTACAAAAATTCAAAATTT
TCGGGTTTATTACAGGGACAGCAGAGATCCACTTTGGGGCGATAAGCTTGGGAGTTCCGCGTTACATAAC
TTACGGTAAATGGCCCGCCTGGCTGACCGCCCAACGACCCCCGCCCATTGACGTCAATAATGACGTATGT
TCCCATAGTAACGCCAATAGGGACTTTCCATTGACGTCAATGGGTGGAGTATTTACGGTAAACTGCCCAC
TTGGCAGTACATCAAGTGTATCATATGCCAAGTACGCCCCCTATTGACGTCAATGACGGTAAATGGCCCG
CCTGGCATTATGCCCAGTACATGACCTTATGGGACTTTCCTACTTGGCAGTACATCTACGTATTAGTCAT
CGCTATTACCATGGTGATGCGGTTTTGGCAGTACATCAATGGGCGTGGATAGCGGTTTGACTCACGGGGA
TTTCCAAGTCTCCACCCCATTGACGTCAATGGGAGTTTGTTTTGGCACCAAAATCAACGGGACTTTCCAA
AATGTCGTAACAACTCCGCCCCATTGACGCAAATGGGCGGTAGGCGTGTACGGTGGGAGGTCTATATAAG
CAGAGCTCGTTTAGTGAACCGTCAGATCGCCTGGAGACGCCATCCACGCTGTTTTGACCTCCATAGAAGA
CACCGACTCTAGAGGCCGGCCGATAGTTTAAACGCCGCTAGCAAGCCACCATGGTGGGTGAGGATAGCGT
GCTGATCACCGAGAACATGCACATGAAACTGTACATGGAGGGCACCGTGAACGACCACCACTTCAAGTGC
ACATCCGAGGGCGAAGGCAAGCCCTACGAGGGCACCCAGACCATGAAGATCAAGGTGGTCGAGGGCGGCC
CTCTCCCCTTCGCCTTCGACATCCTGGCTACCAGCTTCATGTACGGCAGCAAAACCTTTATCAACCACAC
CCAGGGCATCCCCGACTTCTTTAAGCAGTCCTTCCCTGAGGGCTTCACATGGGAGAGGATCACCACATAC
GAAGACGGGGGCGTGCTGACCGCTACCCAGGACACCAGCCTCCAGAACGGCTGCCTCATCTACAACGTCA
AGATCAACGGGGTGAACTTCCCATCCAACGGCCCTGTGATGCAGAAGAAAACACTCGGCTGGGAGGCCAG
CACCGAGATGCTGTACCCCGCTGACAGCGGCCTGAGAGGCCATAGCCAGATGGCCCTGAAGCTCGTGGGC
GGGGGCTACCTGCACTGCTCCCTCAAGACCACATACAGATCCAAGAAACCCGCTAAGAACCTCAAGATGC
CCGGCTTCTACTTCGTGGACAGGAGACTGGAAAGAATCAAGGAGGCCGACAAAGAGACCTACGTCGAGCA
GCACGAGATGGCTGTGGCCAGGTACTGCGACCTGCCTAGCAAACTGGGGCACAGCACGCGTGATCTCGAG
GGCAGCGGCGCCACAAACTTCTCTCTGCTAAAGCAAGCAGGTGATGTTGAAGAAAACCCCGGGCCTTCGC
GACCTGCAGGAAATCGATTATCGTCGACAAGGATCCACCGGATCTAGATAACTGATCATAATTCTACCGG
GTAGGGGAGGCGCTTTTCCCAAGGCAGTCTGGAGCATGCGCTTTAGCAGCCCCGCTGGGCACTTGGCGCT
ACACAAGTGGCCTCTGGCCTCGCACACATTCCACATCCACCGGTAGGCGCCAACCGGCTCCGTTCTTTGG
TGGCCCCTTCGCGCCACCTTCTACTCCTCCCCTAGTCAGGAAGTTCCCCCCCGCCCCGCAGCTCGCGTCG
TGCAGGACGTGACAAATGGAAGTAGCACGTCTCACTAGTCTCGTGCAGATGGACAGCACCGCTGAGCAAT
GGAAGCGGGTAGGCCTTTGGGGCAGCGGCCAATAGCAGCTTTGCTCCTTCGCTTTCTGGGCTCAGAGGCT
GGGAAGGGGTGGGTCCGGGGGCGGGCTCAGGGGCGGGCTCAGGGGCGGGGCGGGCGCCCGAAGGTCCTCC
GGAGGCCCGGCATTCTGCACGCTTCAAAAGCGCACGTCTGCCGCGCTGTTCTCCTCTTCCTCATCTCCGG
GCCTTTCGACCTGCAGCCCAAGCTTACCATGACCGAGTACAAGCCCACGGTGCGCCTCGCCACCCGCGAC
GACGTCCCCAGGGCCGTACGCACCCTCGCCGCCGCGTTCGCCGACTACCCCGCCACGCGCCACACCGTCG
ATCCGGACCGCCACATCGAGCGGGTCACCGAGCTGCAAGAACTCTTCCTCACGCGCGTCGGGCTCGACAT
CGGCAAGGTGTGGGTCGCGGACGACGGCGCCGCGGTGGCGGTCTGGACCACGCCGGAGAGCGTCGAAGCG
GGGGCGGTGTTCGCCGAGATCGGCCCGCGCATGGCCGAGTTGAGCGGTTCCCGGCTGGCCGCGCAGCAAC
AGATGGAAGGCCTCCTGGCGCCGCACCGGCCCAAGGAGCCCGCGTGGTTCCTGGCCACCGTCGGCGTCTC
GCCCGACCACCAGGGCAAGGGTCTGGGCAGCGCCGTCGTGCTCCCCGGAGTGGAGGCGGCCGAGCGCGCC
GGGGTGCCCGCCTTCCTGGAGACCTCCGCGCCCCGCAACCTCCCCTTCTACGAGCGGCTCGGCTTCACCG
TCACCGCCGACGTCGAGGTGCCCGAAGGACCGCGCACCTGGTGCATGACCCGCAAGCCCGGTGCCTGACC
GCGTCTGGAACAATCAACCTCTGGATTACAAAATTTGTGAAAGATTGACTGGTATTCTTAACTATGTTGC
TCCTTTTACGCTATGTGGATACGCTGCTTTAATGCCTTTGTATCATGCTATTGCTTCCCGTATGGCTTTC
ATTTTCTCCTCCTTGTATAAATCCTGGTTGCTGTCTCTTTATGAGGAGTTGTGGCCCGTTGTCAGGCAAC
GTGGCGTGGTGTGCACTGTGTTTGCTGACGCAACCCCCACTGGTTGGGGCATTGCCACCACCTGTCAGCT
CCTTTCCGGGACTTTCGCTTTCCCCCTCCCTATTGCCACGGCGGAACTCATCGCCGCCTGCCTTGCCCGC
TGCTGGACAGGGGCTCGGCTGTTGGGCACTGACAATTCCGTGGTGTTGTCGGGGAAGCTGACGTCCTTTC
CATGGCTGCTCGCCTGTGTTGCCACCTGGATTCTGCGCGGGACGTCCTTCTGCTACGTCCCTTCGGCCCT
CAATCCAGCGGACCTTCCTTCCCGCGGCCTGCTGCCGGCTCTGCGGCCTCTTCCGCGTCTTCGCCTTCGC
CCTCAGACGAGTCGGATCTCCCTTTGGGCCGCCTCCCCGCCTGGAATTAATTCTGCAGTCGAGACCTAGA
AAAACATGGAGCAATCACAAGTAGCAATACAGCAGCTACCAATGCTGATTGTGCCTGGCTAGAAGCACAA
GAGGAGGAGGAGGTGGGTTTTCCAGTCACACCTCAGGTACCTTTAAGACCAATGACTTACAAGGCAGCTG
TAGATCTTAGCCACTTTTTAAAAGAAAAGGGGGGACTGGAAGGGCTAATTCACTCCCAACGAAGACAAAA
TCGTCGAGAGATGCTGCATATAAGCAGCTGCTTTTTGCTTGTACTGGGTCTCTCTGGTTAGACCAGATCT
GAGCCTGGGAGCTCTCTGGCTAACTAGGGAACCCACTGCTTAAGCCTCAATAAAGCTTGCCTTGAGTGCT
TCAAGTAGTGTGTGCCCGTCTGTTGTGTGACTCTGGTAACTAGAGATCCCTCAGACCCTTTTAGTCAGTG
TGGAAAATCTCTAGCAGTAGTAGTTCATGTCATCTTATTATTCAGTATTTATAACTTGCAAAGAAATGAA
TATCAGAGAGTGAGAGGCCTTGACATTATAATAGATTTAGCAGGAATTGAACTAGGAGTGGAGCACACAG
GCAAAGCTGCAGAAGTACTTGGAAGAAGCCACCAGAGATACTCACGATTCTGCACATACCTGGCTAATCC
CAGATCCTAAGGATTACATTAAGTTTACTAACATTTATATAATGATTTATAGTTTAAAGTATAAACTTAT
CTAATTTACTATTCTGACAGATATTAATTAATCCTCAAATATCATAAGAGATGATTACTATTATCCCCAT
TTAACACAAGAGGAAACTGAGAGGGAAAGATGTTGAAGTAATTTTCCCACAATTACAGCATCCGTTAGTT
ACGACTCTATGATCTTCTGACACAAATTCCATTTACTCCTCACCCTATGACTCAGTCGAATATATCAAAG
TTATGGACATTATGCTAAGTAACAAATTACCCTTTTATATAGTAAATACTGAGTAGATTGAGAGAAGAAA
TTGTTTGCAAACCTGAATAGCTTCAAGAAGAAGAGAAGTGAGGATAAGAATAACAGTTGTCATTTAACAA
GTTTTAACAAGTAACTTGGTTAGAAAGGGATTCAAATGCATAAAGCAAGGGATAAATTTTTCTGGCAACA
AGACTATACAATATAACCTTAAATATGACTTCAAATAATTGTTGGAACTTGATAAAACTAATTAAATATT
ATTGAAGATTATCAATATTATAAATGTAATTTACTTTTAAAAAGGGAACATAGAAATGTGTATCATTAGA
GTAGAAAACAATCCTTATTATCACAATTTGTCAAAACAAGTTTGTTATTAACACAAGTAGAATACTGCAT
TCAATTAAGTTGACTGCAGATTTTGTGTTTTGTTAAAATTAGAAAGAGATAACAACAATTTGAATTATTG
AAAGTAACATGTAAATAGTTCTACATACGTTCTTTTGACATCTTGTTCAATCATTGATCGAAGTTCTTTA
TCTTGGAAGAATTTGTTCCAAAGACTCTGAAATAAGGAAAACAATCTATTATATAGTCTCACACCTTTGT
TTTACTTTTAGTGATTTCAATTTAATAATGTAAATGGTTAAAATTTATTCTTCTCTGAGATCATTTCACA
TTGCAGATAGAAAACCTGAGACTGGGGTAATTTTTATTAAAATCTAATTTAATCTCAGAAACACATCTTT
ATTCTAACATCAATTTTTCCAGTTTGATATTATCATATAAAGTCAGCCTTCCTCATCTGCAGGTTCCACA
ACAAAAATCCAACCAACTGTGGATCAAAAATATTGGGAAAAAATTAAAAATAGCAATACAACAATAAAAA
AATACAAATCAGAAAAACAGCACAGTATAACAACTTTATTTAGCATTTACAATCTATTAGGTATTATAAG
TAATCTAGCCAGATCCTCTACGCCGGACGCATCGTGGCCGGCATCACCGGCGCCACAGGTGCGGTTGCTG
GCGCCTATATCGCCGACATCACCGATGGGGAAGATCGGGCTCGCCACTTCGGGCTCATGAGCGCTTGTTT
CGGCGTGGGTATGGTGGCAGGCCCCGTGGCCGGGGGACTGTTGGGCGCCATCTCCTTGCATGCACCATTC
CTTGCGGCGGCGGTGCTCAACGGCCTCAACCTACTACTGGGCTGCTTCCTAATGCAGGAGTCGCATAAGG
GAGAGCGTCGAATGGTGCACTCTCAGTACAATCTGCTCTGATGCCGCATAGTTAAGCCAGCCCCGACACC
CGCCAACACCCGCTGACGCGCCCTGACGGGCTTGTCTGCTCCCGGCATCCGCTTACAGACAAGCTGTGAC
CGTCTCCGGGAGCTGCATGTGTCAGAGGTTTTCACCGTCATCACCGAAACGCGCGAGACGAAAGGGCCTC
GTGATACGCCTATTTTTATAGGTTAATGTCATGATAATAATGGTTTCTTAGACGTCAGGTGGCACTTTTC
GGGGAAATGTGCGCGGAACCCCTATTTGTTTATTTTTCTAAATACATTCAAATATGTATCCGCTCATGAG
ACAATAACCCTGATAAATGCTTCAATAATATTGAAAAAGGAAGAGTATGAGTATTCAACATTTCCGTGTC
GCCCTTATTCCCTTTTTTGCGGCATTTTGCCTTCCTGTTTTTGCTCACCCAGAAACGCTGGTGAAAGTAA
AAGATGCTGAAGATCAGTTGGGTGCACGAGTGGGTTACATCGAACTGGATCTCAACAGCGGTAAGATCCT
TGAGAGTTTTCGCCCCGAAGAACGTTTTCCAATGATGAGCACTTTTAAAGTTCTGCTATGTGGCGCGGTA
TTATCCCGTATTGACGCCGGGCAAGAGCAACTCGGTCGCCGCATACACTATTCTCAGAATGACTTGGTTG
AGTACTCACCAGTCACAGAAAAGCATCTTACGGATGGCATGACAGTAAGAGAATTATGCAGTGCTGCCAT
AACCATGAGTGATAACACTGCGGCCAACTTACTTCTGACAACGATCGGAGGACCGAAGGAGCTAACCGCT
TTTTTGCACAACATGGGGGATCATGTAACTCGCCTTGATCGTTGGGAACCGGAGCTGAATGAAGCCATAC
CAAACGACGAGCGTGACACCACGATGCCTGTAGCAATGGCAACAACGTTGCGCAAACTATTAACTGGCGA
ACTACTTACTCTAGCTTCCCGGCAACAATTAATAGACTGGATGGAGGCGGATAAAGTTGCAGGACCACTT
CTGCGCTCGGCCCTTCCGGCTGGCTGGTTTATTGCTGATAAATCTGGAGCCGGTGAGCGTGGGTCTCGCG
GTATCATTGCAGCACTGGGGCCAGATGGTAAGCCCTCCCGTATCGTAGTTATCTACACGACGGGGAGTCA
GGCAACTATGGATGAACGAAATAGACAGATCGCTGAGATAGGTGCCTCACTGATTAAGCATTGGTAACTG
TCAGACCAAGTTTACTCATATATACTTTAGATTGATTTAAAACTTCATTTTTAATTTAAAAGGATCTAGG
TGAAGATCCTTTTTGATAATCTCATGACCAAAATCCCTTAACGTGAGTTTTCGTTCCACTGAGCGTCAGA
CCCCGTAGAAAAGATCAAAGGATCTTCTTGAGATCCTTTTTTTCTGCGCGTAATCTGCTGCTTGCAAACA
AAAAAACCACCGCTACCAGCGGTGGTTTGTTTGCCGGATCAAGAGCTACCAACTCTTTTTCCGAAGGTAA
CTGGCTTCAGCAGAGCGCAGATACCAAATACTGTTCTTCTAGTGTAGCCGTAGTTAGGCCACCACTTCAA
GAACTCTGTAGCACCGCCTACATACCTCGCTCTGCTAATCCTGTTACCAGTGGCTGCTGCCAGTGGCGAT
AAGTCGTGTCTTACCGGGTTGGACTCAAGACGATAGTTACCGGATAAGGCGCAGCGGTCGGGCTGAACGG
GGGGTTCGTGCACACAGCCCAGCTTGGAGCGAACGACCTACACCGAACTGAGATACCTACAGCGTGAGCT
ATGAGAAAGCGCCACGCTTCCCGAAGGGAGAAAGGCGGACAGGTATCCGGTAAGCGGCAGGGTCGGAACA
GGAGAGCGCACGAGGGAGCTTCCAGGGGGAAACGCCTGGTATCTTTATAGTCCTGTCGGGTTTCGCCACC
TCTGACTTGAGCGTCGATTTTTGTGATGCTCGTCAGGGGGGCGGAGCCTATGGAAAAACGCCAGCAACGC
GGCCTTTTTACGGTTCCTGGCCTTTTGCTGGCCTTTTGCTCACATGTTCTTTCCTGCGTTATCCCCTGAT
TCTGTGGATAACCGTATTACCGCCTTTGAGTGAGCTGATACCGCTCGCCGCAGCCGAACGACCGAGCGCA
GCGAGTCAGTGAGCGAGGAAGCGGAAGAGCGCCCAATACGCAAACCGCCTCTCCCCGCGCGTTGGCCGAT
TCATTAATGCAGCTGTGGAATGTGTGTCAGTTAGGGTGTGGAAAGTCCCCAGGCTCCCCAGCAGGCAGAA
GTATGCAAAGCATGCATCTCAATTAGTCAGCAACCAGGTGTGGAAAGTCCCCAGGCTCCCCAGCAGGCAG
AAGTATGCAAAGCATGCATCTCAATTAGTCAGCAACCATAGTCCCGCCCCTAACTCCGCCCATCCCGCCC
CTAACTCCGCCCAGTTCCGCCCATTCTCCGCCCCATGGCTGACTAATTTTTTTTATTTATGCAGAGGCCG
AGGCCGCCTCGGCCTCTGAGCTATTCCAGAAGTAGTGAGGAGGCTTTTTTGGAGGCCTAGGCTTTTGCAA
AAAGCTTGGACACAAGACAGGCTTGCGAGATATGTTTGAGAATACCACTTTATCCCGCGTCAGGGAGAGG
CAGTGCGTAAAAAGACGCGGACTCATGTGAAATACTGGTTTTTAGTGCGCCAGATCTCTATAATCTCGCG
CAACCTATTTTCCCCTCGAACACTTTTTAAGCCGTAGATAAACAGGCTGGGACACTTCACATGAGCGAAA
AATACATCGTCACCTGGGACATGTTGCAGATCCATGCACGTAAACTCGCAAGCCGACTGATGCCTTCTGA
ACAATGGAAAGGCATTATTGCCGTAAGCCGTGGCGGTCTGTACCGGGTGCGTTACTGGCGCGTGAACTGG
GTATTCGTCATGTCGATACCGTTTGTATTTCCAGCTACGATCACGACAACCAGCGCGAGCTTAAAGTGCT
GAAACGCGCAGAAGGCGATGGCGAAGGCTTCATCGTTATTGATGACCTGGTGGATACCGGTGGTACTGCG
GTTGCGATTCGTGAAATGTATCCAAAAGCGCACTTTGTCACCATCTTCGCAAAACCGGCTGGTCGTCCGC
TGGTTGATGACTATGTTGTTGATATCCCGCAAGATACCTGGATTGAACAGCCGTGGGATATGGGCGTCGT
ATTCGTCCCGCCAATCTCCGGTCGCTAATCTTTTCAACGCCTGGCACTGCCGGGCGTTGTTCTTTTTAAC
TTCAGGCGGGTTACAATAGTTTCCAGTAAGTATTCTGGAGGCTGCATCCATGACACAGGCAAACCTGAGC
GAAACCCTGTTCAAACCCCGCTTTAAACATCCTGAAACCTCGACGCTAGTCCGCCGCTTTAATCACGGCG
CACAACCGCCTGTGCAGTCGGCCCTTGATGGTAAAACCATCCCTCACTGGTATCGCATGATTAACCGTCT
GATGTGGATCTGGCGCGGCATTGACCCACGCGAAATCCTCGACGTCCAGGCACGTATTGTGATGAGCGAT
GCCGAACGTACCGACGATGATTTATACGATACGGTGATTGGCTACCGTGGCGGCAACTGGATTTATGAGT
GGGCCCCGGATCTTTGTGAAGGAACCTTACTTCTGTGGTGTGACATAATTGGACAAACTACCTACAGAGA
TTTAAAGCTCTAAGGTAAATATAAAATTTTTAAGTGTATAATGTGTTAAACTACTGATTCTAATTGTTTG
TGTATTTTAGATTCCAACCTATGGAACTGATGAATGGGAGCAGTGGTGGAATGCCTTTAATGAGGAAAAC
CTGTTTTGCTCAGAAGAAATGCCATCTAGTGATGATGAGGCTACTGCTGACTCTCAACATTCTACTCCTC
CAAAAAAGAAGAGAAAGGTAGAAGACCCCAAGGACTTTCCTTCAGAATTGCTAAGTTTTTTGAGTCATGC
TGTGTTTAGTAATAGAACTCTTGCTTGCTTTGCTATTTACACCACAAAGGAAAAAGCTGCACTGCTATAC
AAGAAAATTATGGAAAAATATTCTGTAACCTTTATAAGTAGGCATAACAGTTATAATCATAACATACTGT
TTTTTCTTACTCCACACAGGCATAGAGTGTCTGCTATTAATAACTATGCTCAAAAATTGTGTACCTTTAG
CTTTTTAATTTGTAAAGGGGTTAATAAGGAATATTTGATGTATAGTGCCTTGACTAGAGATCATAATCAG
CCATACCACATTTGTAGAGGTTTTACTTGCTTTAAAAAACCTCCCACACCTCCCCCTGAACCTGAAACAT
AAAATGAATGCAATTGTTGTTGTTAACTTGTTTATTGCAGCTTATAATGGTTACAAATAAAGCAATAGCA
TCACAAATTTCACAAATAAAGCATTTTTTTCACTGCATTCTAGTTGTGGTTTGTCCAAACTCATCAATGT
ATCTTATCATGTCTGGATCAACTGGATAACTCAAGCTAACCAAAATCATCCCAAACTTCCCACCCCATAC
CCTATTACCACTGCCAATTACCTGTGGTTTCATTTACTCTAAACCTGTGATTCCTCTGAATTATTTTCAT
TTTAAAGAAATTGTATTTGTTAAATATGTACTACAAACTTAGTAGT
